Addgene plasmid #66329: GPR153-Tango
Purpose: Expression of G protein-coupled receptors for PRESTO-Tango: parallel receptorome expression and screening via transcriptional output, with transcriptional activation following arrestin translocation
Depositing lab: Bryan Roth. Publication: PRESTO-Tango as an open-source resource for interrogation of the druggable human GPCRome. Kroeze WK, Sassano MF, Huang XP, Lansu K, McCorvy JD, Giguere PM, Sciaky N, Roth BL. Nat Struct Mol Biol. 2015 May;22(5):362-9. doi: 10.1038/nsmb.3014. Epub 2015 Apr 20. PubMed 25895059.
Backbone
  Vector backbone: empty Tango
  Backbone size w/o insert (bp): 6632
  Vector type: Mammalian Expression
  Selectable markers: Neomycin (select with G418)
Growth in bacteria
  Bacterial resistance: Ampicillin, 100 μg/mL
  Growth temperature: 37°C
  Growth strain: DH5alpha
  Copy number: High Copy
Gene/Insert
  Gene/Insert name: GPR153
  Species: H. sapiens (human)
  Insert size (bp): 1827
  Entrez Gene: GPR153 (a.k.a. PGR1)
  Promoter: CMV
  Tag / fusion protein: FLAG (N terminal on backbone)
  Cloning method: Restriction Enzyme; 5′ cloning site NotI (not destroyed); 3′ cloning site XhoI (unknown if destroyed)
  Sequencing primers: 5′ CMV-F; 3′ Tet-R
Terms and licenses: Academic/Nonprofit Terms; Industry Terms: Not Available to Industry
Depositor comments: Please note: Most of the PRESTO-Tango vectors do not contain the XhoI cut site downstream of the tTA sequence and instead carry an XbaI site. If you need to perform an XhoI digest we recommend sequencing with a forward primer at the C-terminus of tTA to determine which of the two sites is present. Suggested primer: 5-gagctccacttagacggcgagg-3. Original backbone was pcDNA3.1(+). These plasmids were generated as part of the Illuminating the Druggable Genome (IDG) program sponsored by the NIH Common Fund. The goal of this program is to identify, gather, and distribute information and resources for proteins that currently are not well-studied yet belong to commonly drug-targeted protein families: protein kinases, non-olfactory G-protein coupled receptors (GPCRs), and ion channels. The IDG program is designed to develop fundamental research tools for understudied proteins, elucidate their function, and disseminate the IDG-related resources and data to the greater scientific community.
How to cite: GPR153-Tango was a gift from Bryan Roth (Addgene plasmid # 66329 ; http://n2t.net/addgene:66329 ; RRID:Addgene_66329)
