[The description below was written by a language model from this plasmid's Addgene catalogue record and the feature table of its GenBank file.]
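Description:
GPR153-Tango is a mammalian expression plasmid from the PRESTO-Tango collection, built on an "empty Tango" backbone that derives from pcDNA3.1(+). It is propagated in E. coli as a high-copy plasmid under ampicillin selection and carries a neomycin resistance marker, so transfected mammalian cells can be selected with G418. The payload is the human orphan receptor GPR153 (also known as PGR1), cloned as an insert of about 1.8 kb between NotI and a downstream site that the depositor notes may be XhoI or, in most vectors of this series, XbaI. Expression is driven by the CMV promoter, and the backbone supplies an N-terminal FLAG tag that allows detection of the receptor.

The depositor comments place a tTA (tetracycline transactivator) sequence downstream of the receptor, consistent with the stated assay principle: activation of the receptor recruits arrestin, and this translocation event is converted into a transcriptional readout, allowing many GPCRs to be screened in parallel for ligands. The record does not itemise the other modules of the Tango fusion. The plasmid was produced within a programme aimed at providing tools for understudied members of druggable protein families, including non-olfactory GPCRs.

The sequence records held are only partial: one of 1827 bp matching the stated insert length, and one of 935 bp that appears to be a read from the 5′ side. Their only annotations are a T7 promoter upstream of the coding region, as expected for a pcDNA3.1-type backbone, and a short motif called as a Factor Xa cleavage site within the insert. The latter may be an automated match rather than a designed element. The origin, resistance genes, CMV promoter and tTA are not annotated in these fragments.
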