LOCUS       Exported 1827 bp ds-DNA linear SYN 19-MAY-2021
DEFINITION  Expression of G protein-coupled receptors for PRESTO-Tango: parallel
            receptorome expression and screening via transcriptional output,
            with transcriptional activation following arrestin translocation.
ACCESSION   .
VERSION     .
KEYWORDS    GPR153-Tango
SOURCE      synthetic DNA construct
  ORGANISM  synthetic DNA construct
REFERENCE   1 (bases 1 to 1827)
  AUTHORS   Kroeze WK, Sassano MF, Huang XP, Lansu K, McCorvy JD, Giguere PM,
            Sciaky N, Roth BL
  TITLE     PRESTO-Tango as an open-source resource for interrogation of the
            druggable human GPCRome.
  JOURNAL   Nat Struct Mol Biol. 2015 May;22(5):362-9. doi: 10.1038/nsmb.3014.
            Epub 2015 Apr 20.
  PUBMED    25895059
REFERENCE   2 (bases 1 to 1827)
  AUTHORS   .
  TITLE     Direct Submission
  JOURNAL   Exported May 19, 2021 from SnapGene Server 1.1.58
            http://www.snapgene.com
FEATURES             Location/Qualifiers
     source          1..1827
                     /organism="synthetic DNA construct"
                     /mol_type="other DNA"
     CDS             623..634
                     /codon_start=1
                     /product="Factor Xa recognition and cleavage site"
                     /label=Factor Xa site
                     /translation="IEGR"
ORIGIN
        1 atgagcgacg agaggagact gcctggctct gcggtggggt ggctggtatg cggggggctg
       61 tcactccttg ctaacgcctg ggggatcctc agcgtcggag cgaaacagaa gaagtggaag
      121 cctcttgaat tccttctgtg tactcttgca gcaacccaca tgctgaatgt agcagttcct
      181 attgccactt attccgtggt tcagttgaga aggcaaaggc ccgactttga gtggaatgag
      241 ggcttgtgta aggtttttgt ctccacgttt tacacactta cactggccac ctgtttttca
      301 gtaactagcc tgtcatacca ccggatgtgg atggtatgct ggccagtcaa ctataggctt
      361 agtaatgcta agaaacaggc cgtacacact gtgatgggca tttggatggt aagtttcata
      421 ctttccgctt tgccagccgt gggctggcat gataccagtg aacggttcta tacacatggg
      481 tgtcggttca ttgtggccga aattggcctt ggattcggcg tgtgcttttt gctcttggtc
      541 ggcggtagtg tggccatggg agtcatatgt accgctatcg ccctgttcca gacactggcc
      601 gtgcaggtgg ggaggcaggc cgatcgaagg gcgtttactg tgcccactat agtagtggaa
      661 gacgcacagg ggaaaagaag atcctctata gacggcagcg aacccgcaaa gacctctttg
      721 caaacaaccg ggctcgttac aacaatcgta ttcatatatg attgcctcat gggcttccct
      781 gttctcgtcg taagcttttc aagtctgagg gcggacgcct cagctccctg gatggccttg
      841 tgtgttctct ggtgcagcgt ggcacaggcg ctcctgttgc ctgtgttcct gtgggcctgc
      901 gacagatacc gagcagacct caaggccgta cgagaaaaat gtatggccct catggcgaac
      961 gatgaggaaa gtgacgacga aacctctctg gaagggggca taagccccga cttggtgctg
     1021 gagagatctc tggattacgg atatggagga gatttcgtag ccttggatcg aatggcaaaa
     1081 tatgaaatta gtgcactgga gggcggtttg ccccagcttt atcctctgcg ccccctccag
     1141 gaggataaga tgcagtatct gcaggtgccc cccactaggc gcttttctca cgacgatgcc
     1201 gatgtgtggg ctgcggtgcc attgcctgct ttcctgccca gatggggaag cggtgaggac
     1261 cttgccgccc ttgcgcacct tgtgctgccc gctggccctg agagaagacg cgcgtctctt
     1321 ctggcctttg ctgaagatgc tccacctagt cgagcacgca gacggtctgc agaaagcctt
     1381 ctttcactca ggccgtctgc cctggacagt ggccctaggg gggctcgcga ttctccccct
     1441 gggtcccctc ggcggagacc aggcccggga cctagaagtg ccagcgcttc actcctgcca
     1501 gacgccttcg cgctgacagc tttcgagtgt gagccccaag ccctgcgaag accccccggc
     1561 ccattccccg cggctcccgc tgctccagac ggagcagacc ctggagaagc ccctacacct
     1621 ccatcctccg ctcagagatc tcctgggccc cgcccctccg cgcacagtca cgcaggcagc
     1681 ttgcgccccg ggctttctgc ctcatgggga gaacccgggg gactgcgcgc tgccggaggg
     1741 ggtggatcta ccagtagctt tctttccagc cccagtgaga gttccgggta cgcaaccctc
     1801 cattccgatt ctttgggcag cgcctcc
//
