LOCUS       Exported 935 bp ds-DNA linear SYN 19-MAY-2021
DEFINITION  Expression of G protein-coupled receptors for PRESTO-Tango: parallel
            receptorome expression and screening via transcriptional output,
            with transcriptional activation following arrestin translocation.
ACCESSION   .
VERSION     .
KEYWORDS    GPR153-Tango
SOURCE      synthetic DNA construct
  ORGANISM  synthetic DNA construct
REFERENCE   1 (bases 1 to 935)
  AUTHORS   Kroeze WK, Sassano MF, Huang XP, Lansu K, McCorvy JD, Giguere PM,
            Sciaky N, Roth BL
  TITLE     PRESTO-Tango as an open-source resource for interrogation of the
            druggable human GPCRome.
  JOURNAL   Nat Struct Mol Biol. 2015 May;22(5):362-9. doi: 10.1038/nsmb.3014.
            Epub 2015 Apr 20.
  PUBMED    25895059
REFERENCE   2 (bases 1 to 935)
  AUTHORS   .
  TITLE     Direct Submission
  JOURNAL   Exported May 19, 2021 from SnapGene Server 1.1.58
            http://www.snapgene.com
FEATURES             Location/Qualifiers
     source          1..935
                     /organism="synthetic DNA construct"
                     /mol_type="other DNA"
     primer_bind     47..66
                     /label=T7
                     /note="T7 promoter, forward primer"
     promoter        47..65
                     /label=T7 promoter
                     /note="promoter for bacteriophage T7 RNA polymerase"
     CDS             879..890
                     /codon_start=1
                     /product="Factor Xa recognition and cleavage site"
                     /label=Factor Xa site
                     /translation="IEGR"
ORIGIN
        1 ctctctggct aactagagaa cccactgctt actggcttat cgaaattaat acgactcact
       61 atagggagac ccaagctggc tagcgtttaa acttaagctt ggtaccgagc tcggatccac
      121 tagtccagtg tggtggaatt ctgcagatat ccagcacagt ggcggccgcg ccaccatgaa
      181 gacgatcatc gccctgagct acatcttctg cctggtattc gccgactaca aggacgatga
      241 tgacgccagc atcgatatga gcgacgagag gagactgcct ggctctgcgg tggggtggct
      301 ggtatgcggg gggctgtcac tccttgctaa cgcctggggg atcctcagcg tcggagcgaa
      361 acagaagaag tggaagcctc ttgaattcct tctgtgtact cttgcagcaa cccacatgct
      421 gaatgtagca gttcctattg ccacttattc cgtggttcag ttgagaaggc aaaggcccga
      481 ctttgagtgg aatgagggct tgtgtaaggt ttttgtctcc acgttttaca cacttacact
      541 ggccacctgt ttttcagtaa ctagcctgtc ataccaccgg atgtggatgg tatgctggcc
      601 agtcaactat aggcttagta atgctaagaa acaggccgta cacactgtga tgggcatttg
      661 gatggtaagt ttcatacttt ccgctttgcc agccgtgggc tggcatgata ccagtgaacg
      721 gttctataca catgggtgtc ggttcattgt ggccgaaatt ggccttggat tcggcgtgtg
      781 ctttttgctc ttggtcggcg gtagtgtggc catgggagtc atatgtaccg ctatcgccct
      841 gttccagaca ctggccgtgc aggtggggag gcaggccgat cgaagggcgt ttactgtgcc
      901 cactatagta gtggaagacg cacaggggaa aagaa
//
