>Addgene plasmid #66329 | GPR153-Tango | addgene partial sequence | sequence record 118340 | Tet-R 5'-GGCGAGTTTACGGGTTGTTA-3'
CTCTAATGCGCTGTTAATCACTTTACTTTTATCTAATCTTAGCTGGAAGTACAGGTTCTCACCGGTCGAT
GAAGTGTCCTTGGCCAGGGAGGAGCTGGCGGTGGTGCAGGACTCATCTTGGGGACCCAGGCTGGGTGGGG
TGCGTCCACCGGTATCGATGGAGGCGCTGCCCAAAGAATCGGAATGGAGGGTTGCGTACCCGGAACTCTC
ACTGGGGCTGGAAAGAAAGCTACTGGTAGATCCACCCCCTCCGGCAGCGCGCAGTCCCCCGGGTTCTCCC
CATGAGGCAGAAAGCCCGGGGCGCAAGCTGCCTGCGTGACTGTGCGCGGAGGGGCGGGGCCCAGGAGATC
TCTGAGCGGAGGATGGAGGTGTAGGGGCTTCTCCAGGGTCTGCTCCGTCTGGAGCAGCGGGAGCCGCGGG
GAATGGGCCGGGGGGTCTTCGCAGGGCTTGGGGCTCACACTCGAAAGCTGTCAGCGCGAAGGCGTCTGGC
AGGAGTGAAGCGCTGGCACTTCTAGGTCCCGGGCCTGGTCTCCGCCGAGGGGACCCAGGGGGAGAATCGC
GAGCCCCCCTAGGGCCACTGTCCAGGGCAGACGGCCTGAGTGAAAGAAGGCTTTCTGCAGACCGTCTGCG
TGCTCGACTAGGTGGAGCATCTTCAGCAAAGGCCAGAAGAGACGCGCGTCTTCTCTCAGGGCCAGCGGGC
AGCACAAGGTGCGCAAGGGCGGCAAGGTCCTCACCGCTTCCCCATCTGGGCAGGAAAGCAGGCAATGGCA
CCGCAGCCCACACATCGGCATCGTCGTGAGAAAAGCGCCTAGTGGGGGGCACCTGCAGATACTGCATCTT
ATCCTCCTGGAGGGGGCGCAGAGGATAAAGCTGGGGCAAACCGCCCTCCAGTGCACTAATTTCATATTTT
GCCATTCGATCCAAGGCTACGAAATCTCCTCCATATCCGTAATCCAGAGATCTCTCCAGCACCAAGTCGG
GGCTTATGCCCCCTTCCAGAGAGGTTTCGTC
