LOCUS       Exported 6632 bp ds-DNA linear SYN 19-MAY-2021
DEFINITION  Expression of G protein-coupled receptors for PRESTO-Tango: parallel
            receptorome expression and screening via transcriptional output,
            with transcriptional activation following arrestin translocation.
ACCESSION   .
VERSION     .
KEYWORDS    GPR153-Tango
SOURCE      synthetic DNA construct
  ORGANISM  synthetic DNA construct
REFERENCE   1 (bases 1 to 6632)
  AUTHORS   Kroeze WK, Sassano MF, Huang XP, Lansu K, McCorvy JD, Giguere PM,
            Sciaky N, Roth BL
  TITLE     PRESTO-Tango as an open-source resource for interrogation of the
            druggable human GPCRome.
  JOURNAL   Nat Struct Mol Biol. 2015 May;22(5):362-9. doi: 10.1038/nsmb.3014.
            Epub 2015 Apr 20.
  PUBMED    25895059
REFERENCE   2 (bases 1 to 6632)
  AUTHORS   .
  TITLE     Direct Submission
  JOURNAL   Exported May 19, 2021 from SnapGene Server 1.1.58
            http://www.snapgene.com
FEATURES             Location/Qualifiers
     source          1..6632
                     /organism="synthetic DNA construct"
                     /mol_type="other DNA"
     primer_bind     complement(44..63)
                     /label=pRS-marker
                     /note="pRS vectors, use to sequence yeast selectable
                     marker"
     enhancer        235..614
                     /label=CMV enhancer
                     /note="human cytomegalovirus immediate early enhancer"
     promoter        615..818
                     /label=CMV promoter
                     /note="human cytomegalovirus (CMV) immediate early
                     promoter"
     primer_bind     769..789
                     /label=CMV-F
                     /note="Human CMV immediate early promoter, forward primer"
     primer_bind     863..882
                     /label=T7
                     /note="T7 promoter, forward primer"
     promoter        863..881
                     /label=T7 promoter
                     /note="promoter for bacteriophage T7 RNA polymerase"
     CDS             1187..2188
                     /codon_start=1
                     /product="tetracycline-controlled transactivator,
                     comprising a fusion of the tetracycline repressor TetR with
                     the C-terminal activation domain of herpes simplex virus
                     VP16"
                     /label=tTA
                     /note="In the Tet-Off(R) system, tTA binds to the
                     Tet-responsive element and stimulates transcription only in
                     the absence of tetracycline or doxycycline."
                     /translation="RLDKSKVINSALELLNEVGIEGLTTRKLAQKLGVEQPTLYWHVKN
                     KRALLDALAIEMLDRHHTHFCPLEGESWQDFLRNNAKSFRCALLSHRDGAKVHLGTRPT
                     EKQYETLENQLAFLCQQGFSLENALYALSAVGHFTLGCVLEDQEHQVAKEERETPTTDS
                     MPPLLRQAIELFDHQGAEPAFLFGLELIICGLEKQLKCESGSAYSRARTKNNYGSTIEG
                     LLDLPDDDAPEEAGLAAPRLSFLPAGHTRRLSTAPPTDVSLGDELHLDGEDVAMAHADA
                     LDDFDLDMLGDGDSPGPGFTPHDSAPYGALDMADFEFEQMFTDALGIDEYGG"
     primer_bind     complement(1254..1273)
                     /label=Tet-R
                     /note="Tetracycline resistance gene, reverse primer"
     primer_bind     complement(2226..2243)
                     /label=BGH-rev
                     /note="Bovine growth hormone terminator, reverse primer.
                     Also called BGH reverse"
     polyA_signal    2232..2456
                     /label=bGH poly(A) signal
                     /note="bovine growth hormone polyadenylation signal"
     rep_origin      2502..2930
                     /direction=RIGHT
                     /label=f1 ori
                     /note="f1 bacteriophage origin of replication; arrow
                     indicates direction of (+) strand synthesis"
     primer_bind     complement(2589..2608)
                     /label=F1ori-R
                     /note="F1 origin, reverse primer"
     primer_bind     2799..2820
                     /label=F1ori-F
                     /note="F1 origin, forward primer"
     primer_bind     complement(2939..2959)
                     /label=pBABE 3'
                     /note="SV40 enhancer, reverse primer for pBABE vectors"
     promoter        2944..3273
                     /label=SV40 promoter
                     /note="SV40 enhancer and early promoter"
     rep_origin      3124..3259
                     /label=SV40 ori
                     /note="SV40 origin of replication"
     primer_bind     3186..3205
                     /label=SV40pro-F
                     /note="SV40 promoter/origin, forward primer"
     CDS             3340..4134
                     /codon_start=1
                     /gene="aph(3')-II (or nptII)"
                     /product="aminoglycoside phosphotransferase from Tn5"
                     /label=NeoR/KanR
                     /note="confers resistance to neomycin, kanamycin, and G418
                     (Geneticin(R))"
                     /translation="MIEQDGLHAGSPAAWVERLFGYDWAQQTIGCSDAAVFRLSAQGRP
                     VLFVKTDLSGALNELQDEAARLSWLATTGVPCAAVLDVVTEAGRDWLLLGEVPGQDLLS
                     SHLAPAEKVSIMADAMRRLHTLDPATCPFDHQAKHRIERARTRMEAGLVDQDDLDEEHQ
                     GLAPAELFARLKARMPDGEDLVVTHGDACLPNIMVENGRFSGFIDCGRLGVADRYQDIA
                     LATRDIAEELGGEWADRFLVLYGIAAPDSQRIAFYRLLDEFF"
     primer_bind     complement(3394..3413)
                     /label=Neo-R
                     /note="Neomycin resistance gene, reverse primer"
     primer_bind     4004..4023
                     /label=Neo-F
                     /note="Neomycin resistance gene, forward primer"
     polyA_signal    4308..4429
                     /label=SV40 poly(A) signal
                     /note="SV40 polyadenylation signal"
     primer_bind     complement(4345..4364)
                     /label=SV40pA-R
                     /note="SV40 polyA, reverse primer"
     primer_bind     4399..4418
                     /label=EBV-rev
                     /note="SV40 polyA terminator, reverse primer"
     primer_bind     complement(4478..4494)
                     /label=M13 rev
                     /note="common sequencing primer, one of multiple similar
                     variants"
     primer_bind     complement(4478..4494)
                     /label=M13 Reverse
                     /note="In lacZ gene. Also called M13-rev"
     primer_bind     complement(4491..4513)
                     /label=M13/pUC Reverse
                     /note="In lacZ gene"
     protein_bind    4502..4518
                     /label=lac operator
                     /bound_moiety="lac repressor encoded by lacI"
                     /note="The lac repressor binds to the lac operator to
                     inhibit transcription in E. coli. This inhibition can be
                     relieved by adding lactose or
                     isopropyl-beta-D-thiogalactopyranoside (IPTG)."
     promoter        complement(4526..4556)
                     /label=lac promoter
                     /note="promoter for the E. coli lac operon"
     protein_bind    4571..4592
                     /label=CAP binding site
                     /bound_moiety="E. coli catabolite activator protein"
                     /note="CAP binding activates transcription in the presence
                     of cAMP."
     primer_bind     complement(4709..4726)
                     /label=L4440
                     /note="L4440 vector, forward primer"
     rep_origin      complement(4880..5465)
                     /direction=LEFT
                     /label=ori
                     /note="high-copy-number ColE1/pMB1/pBR322/pUC origin of
                     replication"
     primer_bind     complement(4960..4979)
                     /label=pBR322ori-F
                     /note="pBR322 origin, forward primer"
     CDS             complement(5636..6496)
                     /codon_start=1
                     /gene="bla"
                     /product="beta-lactamase"
                     /label=AmpR
                     /note="confers resistance to ampicillin, carbenicillin, and
                     related antibiotics"
                     /translation="MSIQHFRVALIPFFAAFCLPVFAHPETLVKVKDAEDQLGARVGYI
                     ELDLNSGKILESFRPEERFPMMSTFKVLLCGAVLSRIDAGQEQLGRRIHYSQNDLVEYS
                     PVTEKHLTDGMTVRELCSAAITMSDNTAANLLLTTIGGPKELTAFLHNMGDHVTRLDRW
                     EPELNEAIPNDERDTTMPVAMATTLRKLLTGELLTLASRQQLIDWMEADKVAGPLLRSA
                     LPAGWFIADKSGAGERGSRGIIAALGPDGKPSRIVVIYTTGSQATMDERNRQIAEIGAS
                     LIKHW"
     primer_bind     6259..6278
                     /label=Amp-R
                     /note="Ampicillin resistance gene, reverse primer"
     promoter        complement(6497..6601)
                     /gene="bla"
                     /label=AmpR promoter
ORIGIN
        1 gacggatcgg gagatctccc gatcccctat ggtgcactct cagtacaatc tgctctgatg
       61 ccgcatagtt aagccagtat ctgctccctg cttgtgtgtt ggaggtcgct gagtagtgcg
      121 cgagcaaaat ttaagctaca acaaggcaag gcttgaccga caattgcatg aagaatctgc
      181 ttagggttag gcgttttgcg ctgcttcgcg atgtacgggc cagatatacg cgttgacatt
      241 gattattgac tagttattaa tagtaatcaa ttacggggtc attagttcat agcccatata
      301 tggagttccg cgttacataa cttacggtaa atggcccgcc tggctgaccg cccaacgacc
      361 cccgcccatt gacgtcaata atgacgtatg ttcccatagt aacgccaata gggactttcc
      421 attgacgtca atgggtggag tatttacggt aaactgccca cttggcagta catcaagtgt
      481 atcatatgcc aagtacgccc cctattgacg tcaatgacgg taaatggccc gcctggcatt
      541 atgcccagta catgacctta tgggactttc ctacttggca gtacatctac gtattagtca
      601 tcgctattac catggtgatg cggttttggc agtacatcaa tgggcgtgga tagcggtttg
      661 actcacgggg atttccaagt ctccacccca ttgacgtcaa tgggagtttg ttttggcacc
      721 aaaatcaacg ggactttcca aaatgtcgta acaactccgc cccattgacg caaatgggcg
      781 gtaggcgtgt acggtgggag gtctatataa gcagagctct ctggctaact agagaaccca
      841 ctgcttactg gcttatcgaa attaatacga ctcactatag ggagacccaa gctggctagc
      901 gtttaaactt aagcttggta ccgagctcgg atccactagt ccagtgtggt ggaattctgc
      961 agatatccag cacagtggcg gccgcgccac catgaagacg atcatcgccc tgagctacat
     1021 cttctgcctg gtattcgccg actacaagga cgatgatgac gccagcatcg ataccggtgg
     1081 acgcacccca cccagcctgg gtccccaaga tgagtcctgc accaccgcca gctcctccct
     1141 ggccaaggac acttcatcga ccggtgagaa cctgtacttc cagctaagat tagataaaag
     1201 taaagtgatt aacagcgcat tagagctgct taatgaggtc ggaatcgaag gtttaacaac
     1261 ccgtaaactc gcccagaagc taggtgtaga gcagcctaca ttgtattggc atgtaaaaaa
     1321 taagcgggct ttgctcgacg ccttagccat tgagatgtta gataggcacc atactcactt
     1381 ttgcccttta gaaggggaaa gctggcaaga ttttttacgt aataacgcta aaagttttag
     1441 atgtgcttta ctaagtcatc gcgatggagc aaaagtacat ttaggtacac ggcctacaga
     1501 aaaacagtat gaaactctcg aaaatcaatt agccttttta tgccaacaag gtttttcact
     1561 agagaatgca ttatatgcac tcagcgctgt ggggcatttt actttaggtt gcgtattgga
     1621 agatcaagag catcaagtcg ctaaagaaga aagggaaaca cctactactg atagtatgcc
     1681 gccattatta cgacaagcta tcgaattatt tgatcaccaa ggtgcagagc cagccttctt
     1741 attcggcctt gaattgatca tatgcggatt agaaaaacaa cttaaatgtg aaagtgggtc
     1801 cgcgtacagc cgcgcgcgta cgaaaaacaa ttacgggtct accatcgagg gcctgctcga
     1861 tctcccggac gacgacgccc ccgaagaggc ggggctggcg gctccgcgcc tgtcctttct
     1921 ccccgcggga cacacgcgca gactgtcgac ggcccccccg accgatgtca gcctggggga
     1981 cgagctccac ttagacggcg aggacgtggc gatggcgcat gccgacgcgc tagacgattt
     2041 cgatctggac atgttggggg acggggattc cccgggtccg ggatttaccc cccacgactc
     2101 cgccccctac ggcgctctgg atatggccga cttcgagttt gagcagatgt ttaccgatgc
     2161 ccttggaatt gacgagtacg gtgggtagct cgagtctaga gggcccgttt aaacccgctg
     2221 atcagcctcg actgtgcctt ctagttgcca gccatctgtt gtttgcccct cccccgtgcc
     2281 ttccttgacc ctggaaggtg ccactcccac tgtcctttcc taataaaatg aggaaattgc
     2341 atcgcattgt ctgagtaggt gtcattctat tctggggggt ggggtggggc aggacagcaa
     2401 gggggaggat tgggaagaca atagcaggca tgctggggat gcggtgggct ctatggcttc
     2461 tgaggcggaa agaaccagct ggggctctag ggggtatccc cnnnnnnnnn nnnnnnnnnn
     2521 nnnnnnnnnn nnnnnnnnnn nnnnnnnnnn nnnnnnnnnn nnnnnnnnnn nnnnnnnnnn
     2581 nnnnnnnnnn nnnnnnnnnn nnnnnnnnnn nnnnnnnnnn nnnnncnnnn nnnnnnnnnn
     2641 nnnnnnnnnn nnnnnnnnnn nnnnnnnnnn nnnnnnnnnn nnnnnnnnnn nnnnnnnnnn
     2701 nnnnnnnnnn nnnnnnnann nnnnnnnnnn nnnnnnnnnn nnnnnnnnnn nnnnnnnnnn
     2761 nnnnnnncct ttgacgttgg agtccacgtt ctttaatagt ggactcttgt tccaaactgg
     2821 aacaacactc aaccctatct cggtctattc ttttgattta taagggattt tgccgatttc
     2881 ggcctattgg ttaaaaaatg agctgattta acaaaaattt aacgcgaatt aattctgtgg
     2941 aatgtgtgtc agttagggtg tggaaagtcc ccaggctccc cagcaggcag aagtatgcaa
     3001 agcatgcatc tcaattagtc agcaaccagg tgtggaaagt ccccaggctc cccagcaggc
     3061 agaagtatgc aaagcatgca tctcaattag tcagcaacca tagtcccgcc cctaactccg
     3121 cccatcccgc ccctaactcc gcccagttcc gcccattctc cgccccatgg ctgactaatt
     3181 ttttttattt atgcagaggc cgaggccgcc tctgcctctg agctattcca gaagtagtga
     3241 ggaggctttt ttggaggcct aggcttttgc aaaaagctcc cgggagcttg tatatccatt
     3301 ttcggatctg atcaagagac aggatgagga tcgtttcgca tgattgaaca agatggattg
     3361 cacgcaggtt ctccggccgc ttgggtggag aggctattcg gctatgactg ggcacaacag
     3421 acaatcggct gctctgatgc cgccgtgttc cggctgtcag cgcaggggcg cccggttctt
     3481 tttgtcaaga ccgacctgtc cggtgccctg aatgaactgc aggacgaggc agcgcggcta
     3541 tcgtggctgg ccacgacggg cgttccttgc gcagctgtgc tcgacgttgt cactgaagcg
     3601 ggaagggact ggctgctatt gggcgaagtg ccggggcagg atctcctgtc atctcacctt
     3661 gctcctgccg agaaagtatc catcatggct gatgcaatgc ggcggctgca tacgcttgat
     3721 ccggctacct gcccattcga ccaccaagcg aaacatcgca tcgagcgagc acgtactcgg
     3781 atggaagccg gtcttgtcga tcaggatgat ctggacgaag agcatcaggg gctcgcgcca
     3841 gccgaactgt tcgccaggct caaggcgcgc atgcccgacg gcgaggatct cgtcgtgacc
     3901 catggcgatg cctgcttgcc gaatatcatg gtggaaaatg gccgcttttc tggattcatc
     3961 gactgtggcc ggctgggtgt ggcggaccgc tatcaggaca tagcgttggc tacccgtgat
     4021 attgctgaag agcttggcgg cgaatgggct gaccgcttcc tcgtgcttta cggtatcgcc
     4081 gctcccgatt cgcagcgcat cgccttctat cgccttcttg acgagttctt ctgagcggga
     4141 ctctggggtt cgaaatgacc gaccaagcga cgcccaacct gccatcacga gatttcgatt
     4201 ccaccgccgc cttctatgaa aggttgggct tcggaatcgt tttccgggac gccggctgga
     4261 tgatcctcca gcgcggggat ctcatgctgg agttcttcgc ccaccccaac ttgtttattg
     4321 cagcttataa tggttacaaa taaagcaata gcatcacaaa tttcacaaat aaagcatttt
     4381 tttcactgca ttctagttgt ggtttgtcca aactcatcaa tgtatcttat catgtctgta
     4441 taccgtcgac ctctagctag agcttggcgt aatcatggtc atagctgttt cctgtgtgaa
     4501 attgttatcc gctcacaatt ccacacaaca tacgagccgg aagcataaag tgtaaagcct
     4561 ggggtgccta atgagtgagc taactcacat taattgcgtt gcgctcactg cccgctttcc
     4621 agtcgggaaa cctgtcgtgc cagctgcatt aatgaatcgg ccaacgcgcg gggagaggcg
     4681 gtttgcgtat tgggcgctct tccgcttcct cgctcactga ctcgctgcgc tcggtcgttc
     4741 ggctgcggcg agcggtatca gctcactcaa aggcggtaat acggttatcc acagaatcag
     4801 gggataacgc aggaaagaac atgtgagcaa aaggccagca aaaggccagg aaccgtaaaa
     4861 aggccgcgtt gctggcgttt ttccataggc tccgcccccc tgacgagcat cacaaaaatc
     4921 gacgctcaag tcagaggtgg cgaaacccga caggactata aagataccag gcgtttcccc
     4981 ctggaagctc cctcgtgcgc tctcctgttc cgaccctgcc gcttaccgga tacctgtccg
     5041 cctttctccc ttcgggaagc gtggcgcttt ctcatagctc acgctgtagg tatctcagtt
     5101 cggtgtaggt cgttcgctcc aagctgggct gtgtgcacga accccccgtt cagcccgacc
     5161 gctgcgcctt atccggtaac tatcgtcttg agtccaaccc ggtaagacac gacttatcgc
     5221 cactggcagc agccactggt aacaggatta gcagagcgag gtatgtaggc ggtgctacag
     5281 agttcttgaa gtggtggcct aactacggct acactagaag aacagtattt ggtatctgcg
     5341 ctctgctgaa gccagttacc ttcggaaaaa gagttggtag ctcttgatcc ggcaaacaaa
     5401 ccaccgctgg tagcggtttt tttgtttgca agcagcagat tacgcgcaga aaaaaaggat
     5461 ctcaagaaga tcctttgatc ttttctacgg ggtctgacgc tcagtggaac gaaaactcac
     5521 gttaagggat tttggtcatg agattatcaa aaaggatctt cacctagatc cttttaaatt
     5581 aaaaatgaag ttttaaatca atctaaagta tatatgagta aacttggtct gacagttacc
     5641 aatgcttaat cagtgaggca cctatctcag cgatctgtct atttcgttca tccatagttg
     5701 cctgactccc cgtcgtgtag ataactacga tacgggaggg cttaccatct ggccccagtg
     5761 ctgcaatgat accgcgagac ccacgctcac cggctccaga tttatcagca ataaaccagc
     5821 cagccggaag ggccgagcgc agaagtggtc ctgcaacttt atccgcctcc atccagtcta
     5881 ttaattgttg ccgggaagct agagtaagta gttcgccagt taatagtttg cgcaacgttg
     5941 ttgccattgc tacaggcatc gtggtgtcac gctcgtcgtt tggtatggct tcattcagct
     6001 ccggttccca acgatcaagg cgagttacat gatcccccat gttgtgcaaa aaagcggtta
     6061 gctccttcgg tcctccgatc gttgtcagaa gtaagttggc cgcagtgtta tcactcatgg
     6121 ttatggcagc actgcataat tctcttactg tcatgccatc cgtaagatgc ttttctgtga
     6181 ctggtgagta ctcaaccaag tcattctgag aatagtgtat gcggcgaccg agttgctctt
     6241 gcccggcgtc aatacgggat aataccgcgc cacatagcag aactttaaaa gtgctcatca
     6301 ttggaaaacg ttcttcgggg cgaaaactct caaggatctt accgctgttg agatccagtt
     6361 cgatgtaacc cactcgtgca cccaactgat cttcagcatc ttttactttc accagcgttt
     6421 ctgggtgagc aaaaacagga aggcaaaatg ccgcaaaaaa gggaataagg gcgacacgga
     6481 aatgttgaat actcatactc ttcctttttc aatattattg aagcatttat cagggttatt
     6541 gtctcatgag cggatacata tttgaatgta tttagaaaaa taaacaaata ggggttccgc
     6601 gcacatttcc ccgaaaagtg ccacctgacg tc
//
